Addgene plasmid #230588: AiP1214 - pAAV-AiE2054m-minBG-FlpO-WPRE-HGHpA
Purpose: AiE2054m is an enhancer sequence, designed to drive AAV-mediated transgene expression in specific populations of brain cells
Depositing lab: Allen Institute for Brain Science & Bosiljka Tasic. Depositing organization: Allen Institute. Publication: A suite of enhancer AAVs and transgenic mouse lines for genetic access to cortical cell types. Ben-Simon Y, Hooper M, Narayan S, Daigle TL, Dwivedi D, Way SW, Oster A, Stafford DA, Mich JK, Taormina MJ, Martinez RA, Opitz-Araya X, Roth JR, Alexander JR, Allen S, Amster A, Arbuckle J, Ayala A, Baker PM, Bakken TE, Barcelli T, Barta S, Bendrick J, Bertagnolli D, Bielstein C, Bishwakarma P, Bowlus J, Boyer G, Brouner K, Casian B, Casper T, Chakka AB, Chakrabarty R, Chance RK, Chavan S, Clark M, Colbert K, Collman F, Daniel S, Departee M, DiValentin P, Donadio N, Dotson N, Egdorf T, Fliss T, Gabitto M, Garcia J, Gary A, Gasperini M, Gloe J, Goldy J, Gore BB, Graybuck L, Greisman N, Haeseleer F, Halterman C, Haradon Z, Hastings SD, Helback O, Ho W, Hockemeyer D, Huang C, Huff S, Hunker A, Johansen N, Jones D, Juneau Z, Kalmbach B, Kannan M, Khem S, Kussick E, Kutsal R, Larsen R, Lee C, Lee AY, Leibly M, Lenz GH, Li S, Liang E, Lusk N, Madigan Z, Malloy J, Malone J, McCue R, Melchor J, Mollenkopf T, Moosman S, Morin E, Newman D, Ng L, Ngo K, Omstead V, Otto S, Oyama A, Pena N, Pham T, Phillips E, Pom CA, Potekhina L, Ransford S, Ray PL, Rette D, Reynoldson C, Rimorin C, Rocha D, Ruiz A, Sanchez REA, Sawyer L, Sedeno-Cortes A, Sevigny JP, Shapovalova N, Shepard N, Shulga L, Sigler AR, Siverts L, Soliman S, Somasundaram S, Staats B, Stewart K, Szelenyi E, Tieu M, Trader C, Tran A, van Velthoven CTJ, Walker M, Wang Y, Weed N, Wirthlin M, Wood T, Wynalda B, Yao Z, Zhou T, Ariza J, Dee N, Reding M, Ronellenfitch K, Mufti S, Sunkin SM, Smith KA, Esposito L, Waters J, Thyagarajan B, Yao S, Lein ES, Zeng H, Levi BP, Ngai J, Ting JT, Tasic B. Cell. 2025 May 16:S0092-8674(25)00513-6. doi: 10.1016/j.cell.2025.05.002. PubMed 40403729.
Backbone
  Vector backbone: pAAV2
  Vector type: AAV
Growth in bacteria
  Bacterial resistance: Ampicillin, 100 μg/mL
  Growth temperature: 37°C
  Growth strain: NEB Stable
  Copy number: High Copy
Gene/Insert
  Gene/Insert name: FlpO
  Species: Synthetic
  Promoter: minBG
  Cloning method: Restriction Enzyme; 5′ cloning site MluI (unknown if destroyed); 3′ cloning site SacI (unknown if destroyed)
Terms and licenses: Academic/Nonprofit Terms; Industry Terms: Not Available to Industry
How to cite: AiP1214 - pAAV-AiE2054m-minBG-FlpO-WPRE-HGHpA was a gift from Allen Institute for Brain Science & Bosiljka Tasic (Addgene plasmid # 230588 ; http://n2t.net/addgene:230588 ; RRID:Addgene_230588)
