[The description below was written by a language model from this plasmid's Addgene catalogue record and pLannotate feature annotations shown in this document.]
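Description:
AiP1214 - pAAV-AiE2054m-minBG-FlpO-WPRE-HGHpA is an AAV transfer (cis) plasmid built on a pAAV2 backbone, intended for packaging a recombinant adeno-associated virus genome that delivers a recombinase to defined brain cell populations. The 5,830 nt plasmid is maintained in bacteria through a high-copy ColE1/pUC-type origin and selected with ampicillin via the β-lactamase gene and its promoter. An f1 phage origin and small remnants of pBR322 bom and rop sequences are also present in the backbone. AAV2 inverted terminal repeats flank the expression cassette. The right-hand ITR is annotated in full, whereas only short fragments are detected on the left side, which may reflect how these repeat-rich, structured elements sequence and annotate rather than their true state.

Between the ITRs, the enhancer AiE2054m is paired with a minimal beta-globin promoter (minBG). The minimal promoter supplies a basal transcription start, leaving cell-type selectivity to the enhancer. Neither element is called by the automated annotation, but the unannotated stretch upstream of the coding sequence is where they would lie. They drive FLPo, a mouse codon-optimised, thermostable Flp recombinase fused to an SV40 nuclear localisation signal, which recombines FRT sites. A WPRE downstream of the coding sequence enhances transcript stability and expression, and the human growth hormone polyadenylation signal terminates the transcript.

The construct belongs to a suite of enhancer AAVs for genetic access to cortical cell types. It would typically be combined with Flp-dependent reporter or effector alleles or viruses, so that these are switched on only in enhancer-targeted cells. The record does not specify which cell population AiE2054m labels.
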