Features (pLannotate 1.2.2; 14 found; start..end, strand, type, name):
     12..39      +  repeat_region  AAV2 ITR (fragment): inverted terminal repeat of adeno-associated virus serotype 2 inverted
     68..95      +  repeat_region  AAV2 ITR (fragment): inverted terminal repeat of adeno-associated virus serotype 2 inverted
    634..1932    +  CDS            FLPo: nuclear-targeted site-specific recombinase FLPo is a mouse codon-optimized fusion between the SV40 nuclear localization signal and a thermostable version of the Saccharomyces cerevisiae site-specific recombinase FLP. Recombination occurs at FRT sequences.
   1933..1957    +  misc_feature   MCS (fragment): pBluescript multiple cloning site
   1957..2545    +  misc_feature   WPRE: woodchuck hepatitis virus posttranscriptional regulatory element
   2577..3053    +  polyA_signal   hGH poly(A) signal: human growth hormone polyadenylation signal
   3093..3233    +  repeat_region  AAV2 ITR: inverted terminal repeat of adeno-associated virus serotype 2 inverted
   3238..3289    -  misc_feature   bom (fragment): basis of mobility region from pBR322
   3308..3763    +  rep_origin     f1 ori (sequence partly withheld): f1 bacteriophage origin of replication; arrow indicates direction of (+) strand synthesis
   3764..3813    -  misc_feature   bom (fragment): basis of mobility region from pBR322
   3915..3950    -  CDS            rop (fragment): Rop protein, which maintains plasmids at low copy number; rop
   4045..4149    +  promoter       AmpR promoter: bla
   4150..5010    +  CDS            AmpR: β-lactamase; bla; confers resistance to ampicillin, carbenicillin, and related antibiotics
   5181..5769    +  rep_origin     ori: high-copy-number ColE1/pMB1/pBR322/pUC origin of replication
>Addgene plasmid #230588 | AiP1214 - pAAV-AiE2054m-minBG-FlpO-WPRE-HGHpA | addgene full sequence | sequence record 470293 | Addgene NGS Result
CCTGCAGGCAGCTGCGCGCTCGCTCGCTCACTGAGGCCGCCCGGGCGTCGGGCGACCTTTGGTCGCCCGG
CCTCAGTGAGCGAGCGAGCGCGCAGAGAGGGAGTGGCCAACTCCATCACTAGGGGTTCCTGCGGCCGCAC
GCGTCACAAATGTAATGCAGTCGCCATCTGCCATTTCAGCACCTGCCCTTCAGGGTGTTTATGGCTGATA
TTTTAAACATACAGTAAATGCAGAAAGGAAATTTTATACAGCATAACCAACAAGTATGCATAAAAATTCA
CCCCTGTAACTAAAATTCTTTTACATATCTACTTAATCTTATTTTTAAGAAAACACTTTTTTTTTCTTCT
ATAGCAATAAAATGCTACATTTAAAATCAATCTGTGCATAGCTCACTATCATGGATTAAAAACAGTAGCT
GGTGTGGCATTTTTAGCAGACTGTACAAAATGGAAATGTCACCTTTTCTTTTGGGTGAAAGTACTTTGCA
TTTCCCAAGAATAAAATAATCTGAGTTTAACATTAGCTTTAAGAAGAAAAATTCTGTGTTAAACTAAAAG
TTCGAGCTCGGGCTGGGCATAAAAGTCAGGGCAGAGCCATCTATTGCTTACATTTGCTTCTGGCGTGGCC
ACCATGGCTCCTAAGAAGAAGAGGAAGGTGATGAGCCAGTTCGACATCCTGTGCAAGACCCCCCCCAAGG
TGCTGGTGCGGCAGTTCGTGGAGAGATTCGAGAGGCCCAGCGGCGAGAAGATCGCCAGCTGTGCCGCCGA
GCTGACCTACCTGTGCTGGATGATCACCCACAACGGCACCGCCATCAAGAGGGCCACCTTCATGAGCTAC
AACACCATCATCAGCAACAGCCTGAGCTTCGACATCGTGAACAAGAGCCTGCAGTTCAAGTACAAGACCC
AGAAGGCCACCATCCTGGAGGCCAGCCTGAAGAAGCTGATCCCCGCCTGGGAGTTCACCATCATCCCTTA
CAACGGCCAGAAGCACCAGAGCGACATCACCGACATCGTGTCCAGCCTGCAGCTGCAGTTCGAGAGCAGC
GAGGAGGCCGACAAGGGCAACAGCCACAGCAAGAAGATGCTGAAGGCCCTGCTGTCCGAGGGCGAGAGCA
TCTGGGAGATCACCGAGAAGATCCTGAACAGCTTCGAGTACACCAGCAGGTTCACCAAGACCAAGACCCT
GTACCAGTTCCTGTTCCTGGCCACATTCATCAACTGCGGCAGGTTCAGCGACATCAAGAACGTGGACCCC
AAGAGCTTCAAGCTGGTGCAGAACAAGTACCTGGGCGTGATCATTCAGTGCCTGGTGACCGAGACCAAGA
CAAGCGTGTCCAGGCACATCTACTTTTTCAGCGCCAGAGGCAGGATCGACCCCCTGGTGTACCTGGACGA
GTTCCTGAGGAACAGCGAGCCCGTGCTGAAGAGAGTGAACAGGACCGGCAACAGCAGCAGCAACAAGCAG
GAGTACCAGCTGCTGAAGGACAACCTGGTGCGCAGCTACAACAAGGCCCTGAAGAAGAACGCCCCCTACC
CCATCTTCGCTATCAAGAACGGCCCTAAGAGCCACATCGGCAGGCACCTGATGACCAGCTTTCTGAGCAT
GAAGGGCCTGACCGAGCTGACAAACGTGGTGGGCAACTGGAGCGACAAGAGGGCCTCCGCCGTGGCCAGG
ACCACCTACACCCACCAGATCACCGCCATCCCCGACCACTACTTCGCCCTGGTGTCCAGGTACTACGCCT
ACGACCCCATCAGCAAGGAGATGATCGCCCTGAAGGACGAGACCAACCCCATCGAGGAGTGGCAGCACAT
CGAGCAGCTGAAGGGCAGCGCCGAGGGCAGCATCAGATACCCCGCCTGGAACGGCATCATCAGCCAGGAG
GTGCTGGACTACCTGAGCAGCTACATCAACAGGCGGATCTGAGAATTCGATATCAAGCTTATCGATAATC
AACCTCTGGATTACAAAATTTGTGAAAGATTGACTGGTATTCTTAACTATGTTGCTCCTTTTACGCTATG
TGGATACGCTGCTTTAATGCCTTTGTATCATGCTATTGCTTCCCGTATGGCTTTCATTTTCTCCTCCTTG
TATAAATCCTGGTTGCTGTCTCTTTATGAGGAGTTGTGGCCCGTTGTCAGGCAACGTGGCGTGGTGTGCA
CTGTGTTTGCTGACGCAACCCCCACTGGTTGGGGCATTGCCACCACCTGTCAGCTCCTTTCCGGGACTTT
CGCTTTCCCCCTCCCTATTGCCACGGCGGAACTCATCGCCGCCTGCCTTGCCCGCTGCTGGACAGGGGCT
CGGCTGTTGGGCACTGACAATTCCGTGGTGTTGTCGGGGAAATCATCGTCCTTTCCTTGGCTGCTCGCCT
ATGTTGCCACCTGGATTCTGCGCGGGACGTCCTTCTGCTACGTCCCTTCGGCCCTCAATCCAGCGGACCT
TCCTTCCCGCGGCCTGCTGCCGGCTCTGCGGCCTCTTCCGCGTCTTCGCCTTCGCCCTCAGACGAGTCGG
ATCTCCCTTTGGGCCGCCTCCCCGCATCGATACCGAGCGCTGCTCGAGAGATCTACGGGTGGCATCCCTG
TGACCCCTCCCCAGTGCCTCTCCTGGCCCTGGAAGTTGCCACTCCAGTGCCCACCAGCCTTGTCCTAATA
AAATTAAGTTGCATCATTTTGTCTGACTAGGTGTCCTTCTATAATATTATGGGGTGGAGGGGGGTGGTAT
GGAGCAAGGGGCAAGTTGGGAAGACAACCTGTAGGGCCTGCGGGGTCTATTGGGAACCAAGCTGGAGTGC
AGTGGCACAATCTTGGCTCACTGCAATCTCCGCCTCCTGGGTTCAAGCGATTCTCCTGCCTCAGCCTCCC
GAGTTGTTGGGATTCCAGGCATGCATGACCAGGCTCAGCTAATTTTTGTTTTTTTGGTAGAGACGGGGTT
TCACCATATTGGCCAGGCTGGTCTCCAACTCCTAATCTCAGGTGATCTACCCACCTTGGCCTCCCAAATT
GCTGGGATTACAGGCGTGAACCACTGCTCCCTTCCCTGTCCTTCTGATTTTGTAGGTAACCACGTGCGGA
CCGAGCGGCCGCAGGAACCCCTAGTGATGGAGTTGGCCACTCCCTCTCTGCGCGCTCGCTCGCTCACTGA
GGCCGGGCGACCAAAGGTCGCCCGACGCCCGGGCTTTGCCCGGGCGGCCTCAGTGAGCGAGCGAGCGCGC
AGCTGCCTGCAGGGGCGCCTGATGCGGTATTTTCTCCTTACGCATCTGTGCGGTATTTCACACCGCATA
[95 nt withheld, positions 3290-3384]
T
[46 nt withheld, positions 3386-3431]
C
[141 nt withheld, positions 3433-3573]
CCTTTGACGTTGGAGTCCACGTTCTTT
[37 nt withheld, positions 3601-3637]
ACTCTATCTCGGGCTATTCTTTTGATTTATAAGGGATTTTGCCGATTTCGGTCTATTGGTTAAAAAATGA
GCTGATTTAACAAAAATTTAACGCGAATTTTAACAAAATATTAACGTTTACAATTTTATGGTGCACTCTC
AGTACAATCTGCTCTGATGCCGCATAGTTAAGCCAGCCCCGACACCCGCCAACACCCGCTGACGCGCCCT
GACGGGCTTGTCTGCTCCCGGCATCCGCTTACAGACAAGCTGTGACCGTCTCCGGGAGCTGCATGTGTCA
GAGGTTTTCACCGTCATCACCGAAACGCGCGAGACGAAAGGGCCTCGTGATACGCCTATTTTTATAGGTT
AATGTCATGATAATAATGGTTTCTTAGACGTCAGGTGGCACTTTTCGGGGAAATGTGCGCGGAACCCCTA
TTTGTTTATTTTTCTAAATACATTCAAATATGTATCCGCTCATGAGACAATAACCCTGATAAATGCTTCA
ATAATATTGAAAAAGGAAGAGTATGAGTATTCAACATTTCCGTGTCGCCCTTATTCCCTTTTTTGCGGCA
TTTTGCCTTCCTGTTTTTGCTCACCCAGAAACGCTGGTGAAAGTAAAAGATGCTGAAGATCAGTTGGGTG
CACGAGTGGGTTACATCGAACTGGATCTCAACAGCGGTAAGATCCTTGAGAGTTTTCGCCCCGAAGAACG
TTTTCCAATGATGAGCACTTTTAAAGTTCTGCTATGTGGCGCGGTATTATCCCGTATTGACGCCGGGCAA
GAGCAACTCGGTCGCCGCATACACTATTCTCAGAATGACTTGGTTGAGTACTCACCAGTCACAGAAAAGC
ATCTTACGGATGGCATGACAGTAAGAGAATTATGCAGTGCTGCCATAACCATGAGTGATAACACTGCGGC
CAACTTACTTCTGACAACGATCGGAGGACCGAAGGAGCTAACCGCTTTTTTGCACAACATGGGGGATCAT
GTAACTCGCCTTGATCGTTGGGAACCGGAGCTGAATGAAGCCATACCAAACGACGAGCGTGACACCACGA
TGCCTGTAGCAATGGCAACAACGTTGCGCAAACTATTAACTGGCGAACTACTTACTCTAGCTTCCCGGCA
ACAATTAATAGACTGGATGGAGGCGGATAAAGTTGCAGGACCACTTCTGCGCTCGGCCCTTCCGGCTGGC
TGGTTTATTGCTGATAAATCTGGAGCCGGTGAGCGTGGGTCTCGCGGTATCATTGCAGCACTGGGGCCAG
ATGGTAAGCCCTCCCGTATCGTAGTTATCTACACGACGGGGAGTCAGGCAACTATGGATGAACGAAATAG
ACAGATCGCTGAGATAGGTGCCTCACTGATTAAGCATTGGTAACTGTCAGACCAAGTTTACTCATATATA
CTTTAGATTGATTTAAAACTTCATTTTTAATTTAAAAGGATCTAGGTGAAGATCCTTTTTGATAATCTCA
TGACCAAAATCCCTTAACGTGAGTTTTCGTTCCACTGAGCGTCAGACCCCGTAGAAAAGATCAAAGGATC
TTCTTGAGATCCTTTTTTTCTGCGCGTAATCTGCTGCTTGCAAACAAAAAAACCACCGCTACCAGCGGTG
GTTTGTTTGCCGGATCAAGAGCTACCAACTCTTTTTCCGAAGGTAACTGGCTTCAGCAGAGCGCAGATAC
CAAATACTGTTCTTCTAGTGTAGCCGTAGTTAGGCCACCACTTCAAGAACTCTGTAGCACCGCCTACATA
CCTCGCTCTGCTAATCCTGTTACCAGTGGCTGCTGCCAGTGGCGATAAGTCGTGTCTTACCGGGTTGGAC
TCAAGACGATAGTTACCGGATAAGGCGCAGCGGTCGGGCTGAACGGGGGGTTCGTGCACACAGCCCAGCT
TGGAGCGAACGACCTACACCGAACTGAGATACCTACAGCGTGAGCTATGAGAAAGCGCCACGCTTCCCGA
AGGGAGAAAGGCGGACAGGTATCCGGTAAGCGGCAGGGTCGGAACAGGAGAGCGCACGAGGGAGCTTCCA
GGGGGAAACGCCTGGTATCTTTATAGTCCTGTCGGGTTTCGCCACCTCTGACTTGAGCGTCGATTTTTGT
GATGCTCGTCAGGGGGGCGGAGCCTATGGAAAAACGCCAGCAACGCGGCCTTTTTACGGTTCCTGGCCTT
TTGCTGGCCTTTTGCTCACATGT
